Addgene plasmid #198431: pPRC6-ProD
Purpose: mkate2 fluorescent reporter gene under control of promoter ProD. Used as a control plasmid in reporter gene assays.
Depositing lab: Eveline Peeters. Depositing organization: Vrije Universiteit Brussel. Publication: Molecular mechanisms of regulation by a beta-alanine-responsive Lrp-type transcription factor from Acidianus hospitalis. Bernauw AJ, Crabbe V, Ryssegem F, Willaert R, Bervoets I, Peeters E. Microbiologyopen. 2023 Jun;12(3):e1356. doi: 10.1002/mbo3.1356. PubMed 37379425.
Backbone
  Vector backbone: pPRC6
  Backbone manufacturer: Amber Bernauw
  Backbone size w/o insert (bp): 3186
  Vector type: Bacterial Expression, Synthetic Biology
Growth in bacteria
  Bacterial resistance: Kanamycin, 50 μg/mL
  Growth temperature: 37°C
  Growth strain: DH5alpha
  Copy number: Low Copy
Gene/Insert
  Gene/Insert name: mKate2
  Species: Synthetic
  Insert size (bp): 699
  Promoter: ProD
  Cloning method: Gibson Cloning
  Sequencing primers: 5′ gtccagatagcccagtagctgacattc; 3′ GTGAAACTGACCGACCAATACC
Terms and licenses: Academic/Nonprofit Terms; Industry Terms: Not Available to Industry
How to cite: pPRC6-ProD was a gift from Eveline Peeters (Addgene plasmid # 198431 ; http://n2t.net/addgene:198431 ; RRID:Addgene_198431)
