[The description below was written by a language model from this plasmid's Addgene catalogue record and pLannotate feature annotations shown in this document.]
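Description:
pPRC6-ProD is a small bacterial expression and synthetic-biology plasmid built on the pPRC6 backbone, carrying the red fluorescent protein gene mKate2 under the control of the ProD promoter. ProD is generally known as an insulated constitutive bacterial promoter, which fits the construct's stated role as a control plasmid in reporter gene assays: it gives a reference fluorescence signal alongside related reporter plasmids in which a promoter of interest drives the reporter. The associated work concerns regulation by a beta-alanine-responsive Lrp-type transcription factor from the archaeon Acidianus hospitalis. The insert is listed as synthetic, about 700 bp, and was introduced by Gibson assembly.

The feature table, generated from a full sequence of about 3.4 kb, shows a complete mKate2 coding sequence preceded by a short additional fragment matching mKate2. The record does not explain this fragment, and the ProD promoter itself is not annotated, nor are any terminators or ribosome binding sites. Selection is by kanamycin, conferred by the neo (nptII) aminoglycoside phosphotransferase gene, which spans the numbering origin of the circular sequence. Adjacent partial matches to the Tn5 transposase and the bleomycin-binding protein gene are most likely non-functional remnants of the Tn5-derived resistance cassette. Replication relies on a ColE1/pMB1-family origin. The annotation tool labels this origin generically as high copy, whereas the catalogue entry describes the plasmid as low copy, and the record does not resolve this discrepancy. The plasmid is propagated in standard E. coli cloning strains.
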