Features (pLannotate 1.2.2; 6 found; start..end, strand, type, name):
    748..1071    -  CDS            tnpA (fragment): TN5P_ECOLX - Also known as tnp. Experimental evidence at protein level: Swiss-Prot protein existence level 1. Mediates transposition of transposon Tn5 by a 'cut and paste' mechanism. First, the monomeric transposase binds the 19 bp inverted DNA repeats flanking the transposon. Then, dimerization of the DNA- bound transposase creates a synaptic DNA complex. After nicking of the first DNA strand, excision of the transposon proceeds through a series of intermediates. The transposase then mediates the insertion of the transposon at a new site by strand transfer. The activity of the wild- type tran
   1327..1371    +  CDS            mKate2 (fragment): mKate2 is a basic (constitutively fluorescent) red fluorescent protein published in 2009, derived from Entacmaea quadricolor. It is reported to be a rapidly-maturing monomer with moderate acid sensitivity.
   1400..2095    +  CDS            mKate2: mKate2 is a basic (constitutively fluorescent) red fluorescent protein published in 2009, derived from Entacmaea quadricolor. It is reported to be a rapidly-maturing monomer with moderate acid sensitivity.
   2419..3007    +  rep_origin     ori: high-copy-number ColE1/pMB1/pBR322/pUC origin of replication
   3143..3295    -  CDS            ble (fragment): BLE_KLEPN - Experimental evidence at protein level: Swiss-Prot protein existence level 1. Binding protein with a strong affinity to the bleomycin family of antibiotics. Binds to CL990; an antimitotic-antibiotic compound. From Klebsiella pneumoniae.
   3319..716     -  CDS            neo (across the origin): KKA2_KLEPN - Also known as kan, nptII. Experimental evidence at protein level: Swiss-Prot protein existence level 1. Resistance to kanamycin, neomycin, paromomycin, ribostamycin, butirosin and gentamicin B. From Klebsiella pneumoniae.
>Addgene plasmid #198431 | pPRC6-ProD | addgene full sequence | sequence record 388193 | Addgene NGS Result
CGGTCAGCCCATTCGCCGCCAAGCTCTTCAGCAATATCACGGGTAGCCAACGCTATGTCCTGATAGCGGT
CCGCCACACCCAGCCGGCCACAGTCGATGAATCCAGAAAAGCGGCCATTTTCCACCATGATATTCGGCAA
GCAGGCATCGCCATGGGTCACGACGAGATCCTCGCCGTCGGGCATGCGCGCCTTGAGCCTGGCGAACAGT
TCGGCTGGCGCGAGCCCCTGATGCTCTTCGTCCAGATCATCCTGATCGACAAGACCGGCTTCCATCCGAG
TACGTGCTCGCTCGATGCGATGTTTCGCTTGGTGGTCGAATGGGCAGGTAGCCGGATCAAGCGTATGCAG
CCGCCGCATTGCATCAGCCATGATGGATACTTTCTCGGCAGGAGCAAGGTGAGATGACAGGAGATCCTGC
CCCGGCACTTCGCCCAATAGCAGCCAGTCCCTTCCCGCTTCAGTGACAACGTCGAGCACAGCTGCGCAAG
GAACGCCCGTCGTGGCCAGCCACGATAGCCGCGCTGCCTCGTCCTGCAGTTCATTCAGGGCACCGGACAG
GTCGGTCTTGACAAAAAGAACCGGGCGCCCCTGCGCTGACAGCCGGAACACGGCGGCATCAGAGCAGCCG
ATTGTCTGTTGTGCCCAGTCATAGCCGAATAGCCTCTCCACCCAAGCGGCCGGAGAACCTGCGTGCAATC
CATCTTGTTCAATCATGCGAAACGATCCTCATCCTGTCTCTTGATCAGATCTTGATCCCCTGCGCCATCA
GATCCTTGGCGGCAAGAAAGCCATCCAGTTTACTTTGCAGGGCTTCCCAACCTTACCAGAGGGCGCCCCA
GCTGGCAATTCCGGTTCGCTTGCTGTCCATAAAACCGCCCAGTCTAGCTATCGCCATGTAAGCCCACTGC
AAGCTACCTGCTTTCTCTTTGCGCTTGCGTTTTCCCTTGTCCAGATAGCCCAGTAGCTGACATTCATCCG
GGGTCAGCACCGTTTCTGCGGACTGGCTTTCTACGTGTTCCGCTTCCTTTAGCAGCCCTTGCGCCCTGAG
TGCTTGCGGCAGCGTGGGGGATCTTGAAGGGATCCAAAAAAAAACCCCGCCGAAGCGGGGTTTTTTTTTG
ACGATGGTAGTCAGCTGCCTACTAAGCTGTCTAGACACAGCTAACACCACGTCGTCCCTATCTGCTGCCC
TAGGTCTATGAGTGGTTGCTGGATAACTTTACGGGCATGCATAAGGCTCGTATAATATATTCAGGGAGAC
CACAACGGTTTCCCTCTACAAATAATTTTGTTTAACTTTTACTAGAGTCACACAGGAAAGTACTAGATGG
TTAGCGAGCTGATCAAAGAAAACATGCACATGAAACTGTATGATATCATCGCCTAAGGAGGTTAAGCATA
TGGTTAGCGAGCTGATCAAAGAAAACATGCACATGAAACTGTATATGGAAGGCACCGTGAATAACCACCA
CTTTAAATGTACCAGCGAAGGTGAAGGTAAACCGTATGAAGGCACCCAGACCATGCGTATTAAAGCAGTT
GAAGGTGGTCCGCTGCCGTTTGCATTTGATATTCTGGCAACCAGCTTTATGTATGGCAGCAAAACCTTTA
TTAACCATACCCAGGGTATCCCGGATTTTTTCAAACAGAGCTTTCCGGAAGGTTTTACCTGGGAACGTGT
TACCACCTATGAAGATGGTGGTGTTCTGACCGCAACCCAGGATACCAGTCTGCAGGATGGTTGTCTGATT
TATAATGTGAAAATTCGCGGTGTGAACTTTCCGAGCAATGGTCCGGTTATGCAGAAAAAAACCCTGGGTT
GGGAAGCAAGCACCGAAACCCTGTATCCGGCAGATGGTGGTCTGGAAGGTCGTGCAGATATGGCACTGAA
ACTGGTTGGTGGTGGTCATCTGATTTGCAATCTGAAAACCACCTATCGTAGCAAAAAACCGGCAAAAAAT
CTGAAAATGCCTGGCGTGTATTATGTTGATCGTCGTCTGGAACGTATTAAAGAGGCAGATAAAGAAACCT
ATGTGGAACAGCATGAAGTTGCAGTTGCACGTTATTGTGATCTGCCGAGCAAACTGGGTCACCGCTGATA
ACCATGGGCTAGCGGTTTGAAGGGTATTGGTCGGTCAGTTTCACCTGATTTACGTAAAAACCCGCTTCGG
CGGGTTTTTGCTTTTGGAGGGGCAGAAAGATGAATGACTGTCCTTTTATTGGAGAGGTGGACAAGTGGCA
TCAGAGTTCACTCTTAATTCTGAACATACCCGTCTTTTTCGCCTCTTTTACGTGATTAACTCCAGCGCTG
GGCGGCCGCTTACTAGAACGGTACCGATAATCTCATGACCAAAATCCCTTAACGTGAGTTTTCGTTCCAC
TGAGCGTCAGACCCCGTAGAAAAGATCAAAGGATCTTCTTGAGATCCTTTTTTTCTGCGCGTAATCTGCT
GCTTGCAAACAAAAAAACCACCGCTACCAGCGGTGGTTTGTTTGCCGGATCAAGAGCTACCAACTCTTTT
TCCGAAGGTAACTGGCTTCAGCAGAGCGCAGATACCAAATACTGTCCTTCTAGTGTAGCCGTAGTTAGGC
CACCACTTCAAGAACTCTGTAGCACCGCCTACATACCTCGCTCTGCTAATCCTGTTACCAGTGGCTGCTG
CCAGTGGCGATAAGTCGTGTCTTACCGGGTTGGACTCAAGACGATAGTTACCGGATAAGGCGCAGCGGTC
GGGCTGAACGGGGGGTTCGTGCACACAGCCCAGCTTGGAGCGAACGACCTACACCGAACTGAGATACCTA
CAGCGTGAGCTATGAGAAAGCGCCACGCTTCCCGAAGGGAGAAAGGCGGACAGGTATCCGGTAAGCGGCA
GGGTCGGAACAGGAGAGCGCACGAGGGAGCTTCCAGGGGGAAACGCCTGGTATCTTTATAGTCCTGTCGG
GTTTCGCCACCTCTGACTTGAGCGTCGATTTTTGTGATGCTCGTCAGGGGGGCGGAGCCTATGGAAAAAC
GCCAGCAACGCGGCCTTTTTACGGTTCCTGGCCTTTTGCTGGCCTTTTGCTCACATGTTCTTTCCTGCGT
TATCCCCTGATTCTGTGGATAACCGTATTACCGCCTTTGAGTGAGAGAGCGCTTTTGAAGCTGGGGTGGG
CGAAGAACTCCAGCATGAGATCCCCGCGCTGGAGGATCATCCAGCCGGCGTCCCGGAAAACGATTCCGAA
GCCCAACCTTTCATAGAAGGCGGCGGTGGAATCGAAATCTCGTGATGGCAGGTTGGGCGTCGCTTGGTCG
GTCATTTCGAACCCCAGAGTCCCGCTCAGAAGAACTCGTCAAGAAGGCGATAGAAGGCGATGCGCTGCGA
ATCGGGAGCGGCGATACCGTAAAGCACGAGGAAG
